>Addgene plasmid #191655 | pCRISPomyces-AsCas12j-2 | addgene full sequence | sequence record 403323 | Addgene NGS Result
CGGCGGACGCTCGGACTGGGCGCGGGATTCCAGCAGTAACCCAGGTCCGCCGGCCACCTCACGGCAGGCA
GACCCTCGGCTTTCGCGCCGGGACCGCCATGAGACCGCCACCCGGATGTCCGGGGTGGCGGTCTCATGGC
GGTCCCTCAGCGGCCCTACGCGACCGCTGTGTCGACGCGGAGGCAGTCTCCGGGGTGCTGGCCCCAGGGC
TGGAGTACCGGGGCGAGCTTGCCCTTGCAGCGGCGGCACACGGGCGACGCGGCGCCGGGCGGGGGAGTCT
TGACGTCGACGGTGACCGGCTTCGGCTTCAGGCGCTTCCGAAGGCTGATCGTCGGGCGGATCGCCTCCTT
CTTCGGCTGACGCACTCGGTCGAGCGAAGCGGCCAGCTCCTCCGTGCGGGCCTCGTTGGCCTTCCGGCGC
GCCTCGCGGAAAGCAGCTTCCTCCTCGGACATGACCTCGAACCTCATCTGGTCAGCGTCAAGGTCGCCCG
GCGCGGCCGGCGCTTCCGGGGCGGGCGGGTCCAGGACGTCCTTGCCCCACACCAGGCCCCAGGACTCGAC
GAGCCGCCGGACGCCCGGTAGGCCGTACGTCTCGGCGACCTTGATGAGGTCGAGGCGACGTCCGGCGACG
CGGGCGATGTATCGGTACCAGATGTAGGCCGGGATGACCGCGATGGCGACCAGGCCCTCGGTGTCGTCGG
TGATCTCCTCCTCGGTGCGGACGTCCTGCTGGATGCCGAGTTCCTTGATCAGCCGGTTCAGGTTCTGCGA
CCGGTAGTGCTTGCGGACCTGGAACACGCCGAACTCGCGCTCGCGGTACTTCTCGACGAACGGGCCGGGC
CGACGAAGCCGCTGCAGCTCGGCGGCCGCCGCGTCGCCCAGGTCGAGCGGTCCCATGCGGTCGTCGCCGC
GACCGGCCTTGAAGTTCTGTCCGGCCAGCTCCAGGCCGATCTTGGCGACGCCGCCCTTGGTCTTGTCGCC
GTCCTTGTAGAGGTAGCGGGCCTGCTTGCCCGCATCGCCGTCAGCGGCGTCCGCGCCGTTGAGTGGGCGC
ACGTCGGTGCCGTGGCCCTTGCCCTCACAGGAGCAACCGGGCCGGTCGCACGTCTCGCTGACGGTGTAGC
CGCCCGCGGATTCGACCCCGGCGGCCCAGGCTCCGGCGAGTGCGTCGCGGAACGCGGCCTGGGCGTCCGG
GCCGAGCACCTCGCGGGTGACCCAGAGCGTGTGCCAGTGCAGGTGCCAGCCGGAGCCCCAGCCGAAGGTG
TCCTCGAAGGCCCGCTCGTAGCCGATGATCCCGAAGTCGTCGCGCATCGTGCGCCAGCGGCGGCCGGACG
AGCCGTACGCGCCCTTCCAGCCGTCGTGCAAGACCGCGACCAGGCCGTGCCGCATTCCCTTGCGGACGGT
GCCGAACGCCATGCGCTCGAAGTGGCGCAACGTGTTCGTGCCAAGGTGCAGCCCGTACCCGGCGTCCGCG
AGACCGTCGGCGGCGAGCTGCACGTTCGAGCCCCGTACGGCCAGGATGCGGCTCATGCACCACGGGCAGG
TGTGGACGTTGTTGCAGCGGCACGTGTTGCCCCACGTCGCCTCGCCCGGCTTCCACATCAGCTCGGCCGT
CCCGGCAGTGAGCCGGGTCCCGCAGCCCTTGAACGCCTCGTTCAGCGACACCGTCTGGTGCCGGTCCCGC
CGGGCGAACCGCTCGTCGCGCGGGTCCTCCCGCCCGGCTGTCGCGGCACCCTCGTTTGGGGTAGAACCCG
TTCCAGTTACAGCGCTCTGACCTGCAGTGGACGGAGATTTTCCCTTACTACTAAAGCCCGCGTCCGGATT
ACCCGCTGTAGTCGTGCTTGCTACGCTGCGTGACTGGTCCGCAATGAGACGCTTTGCGCGCTTTCGGCAG
GCGTCCGAGCAGTAGATTTTGGGGCGCTTCCCGGGGATGTGGACGATCGGGGTGCCGCAGTGGCACTTCG
GTCCGGCGGGGCGCGGTGGTGTCGACGCGCTGTTCTCTCGTACGCTCGTCACAGAGCAAACGTCCTCACT
CGGCATGCTGCGCCGGTTCGGGGGCGGCGAGCCCGGGAGGCCAATCCCGGGCTCGTGCCATTTCTGGGTC
CTGTTGATCCTGGCATTGGTGTGGCCGTTCATTGCCCCTGCTCGCTCCTGACGCGCCGATAGACGTCCGA
TACGCCCGGTGCTGGTGGGATTTGATAGGTCGGAAGAAGCCCCGCCCGGGCCTGGGCGGGGCTTCCTGTG
CGTCAGGACCTCCTCGTCGTGAGCCTCTTCGGCCTATGGACGGAGTGACCTCGTGATCCGTTACAGCCGC
GCGCGCTCGCGTAGAGCGGTCTCATCAGTTCCACGAACGGTCCTCTTCGCAGATCAGGGCGTTGGGGCGG
AGTCTCACCAAGGACTACGTCTGCTGGCGATTTCCGTTACACCCCGGGCGGTGGCCGGCGCACACGCGCG
CCCGCGTTGGGCAGTGCAGAAAGTGCAGAAACCTAGGCGCTGATGGTCCAGGTCCACGGTTCGTCGTCGG
CGGCGGCGCGGGCGGCGGCGTCGGCCAGGGCGCGGGCGAGACCGGCTACGGCGGGCTTGATGCGCCGGTT
GCGGGCGACCTTGAGCAGCTAGTATGCAGGTCGACGGATCTTTTCCGCTGCATAACCCTGCTTCGGGGTC
ATTATAGCGATTTTTTCGGTATATCCATCCTTTTTCGCACGATATACAGGATTTTGCCAAAGGGTTCGTG
TAGACTTTCCTTGGTGTATCCAACGGCGTCAGCCGGGCAGGATAGGTGAAGTAGGCCCACCCGCGAGCGG
GTGTTCCTTCTTCACTGTCCCTTATTCGCACCTGGCGGTGCTCAACGGGAATCCTGCTCTGCGAGGCTGG
CCGGCTACCGCCGGCGTAACAGATGAGGGCAAGCGGATGGCTGATGAAACCAAGCCAACCAGGAAGGGCA
GCCCACCTATCAAGGTGTACTGCCTTCCAGACGAACGAAGAGCGATTGAGGAAAAGGCGGCGGCGGCCGG
CATGAGCCTGTCGGCCTACCTGCTGGCCGTCGGCCAGGGCTACAAAATCACGGGCGTCGTGGACTATGAG
CACGTCCGCGAGCTGGCCCTGCAGGCGGAAGTCAGGTAGACACGACTTCCGCTAGTCCTTGCAAGGTCTG
CTGACGTGAGGCGGGGCGGTCGTTTTTGACCGCCCTGCCTTCGTCATGTAGGCTCGCTCGCTGTGCCTGG
CGTGTCATCAGACGCCCAGGTCCCGGTGCCGTGAGGCCCGGGCCATCGAGCCGGTGGTACGTGGCTGCGG
TCCCCTTGTGAGGGCTGCGCGCCGTGTGCTGTCCGGCGCGCACAGCCTTGAATCCACCCGCGGGGGCCGG
CCGGTCTCCGTGAGCTCGAGTAGACGACGGAGACGTAATGCCCAAGCCCGCGGTGGAGAGCGAGTTCAGC
AAGGTCCTCAAGAAGCACTTCCCCGGCGAGCGGTTCCGGTCGTCCTACATGAAGCGTGGCGGCAAGATCC
TGGCGGCCCAGGGCGAGGAAGCCGTGGTGGCGTACCTGCAGGGCAAGTCGGAGGAAGAGCCGCCGAACTT
CCAGCCGCCGGCCAAGTGCCACGTGGTGACCAAGTCCCGCGACTTCGCGGAGTGGCCGATCATGAAGGCC
TCCGAGGCGATCCAGCGCTACATCTACGCCCTGTCCACCACCGAGCGCGCGGCCTGCAAGCCGGGCAAGT
CGTCCGAGTCCCACGCGGCCTGGTTCGCGGCCACCGGCGTCTCCAACCACGGCTACTCGCACGTGCAGGG
CCTGAACCTGATCTTCGACCACACCCTGGGCCGCTACGACGGCGTCCTGAAGAAGGTGCAGCTGCGCAAC
GAGAAGGCCCGCGCCCGCCTGGAGTCCATCAACGCCTCGCGCGCCGACGAGGGCCTGCCGGAGATCAAGG
CCGAGGAAGAGGAAGTCGCGACCAACGAGACGGGCCACCTGCTGCAGCCGCCGGGCATCAACCCGTCCTT
CTACGTGTACCAGACCATCTCGCCGCAGGCCTACCGCCCGCGCGACGAGATCGTGCTGCCGCCGGAGTAC
GCGGGCTACGTGCGCGACCCGAACGCCCCGATCCCGCTGGGCGTCGTGCGCAACCGCTGCGACATCCAGA
AGGGCTGCCCGGGCTACATCCCGGAGTGGCAGCGCGAGGCGGGCACCGCCATCTCCCCCAAGACCGGCAA
GGCCGTCACCGTGCCGGGCCTGTCGCCGAAGAAGAACAAGCGCATGCGCCGCTACTGGCGCTCCGAGAAG
GAGAAGGCCCAGGACGCCCTGCTGGTCACCGTGCGCATCGGCACCGACTGGGTGGTGATCGACGTGCGCG
GCCTGCTGCGCAACGCCCGCTGGCGCACCATCGCGCCGAAGGACATCTCGCTGAACGCCCTGCTGGACCT
GTTCACCGGCGACCCGGTCATCGACGTGCGTCGCAACATCGTGACCTTCACCTACACCCTGGACGCCTGC
GGCACCTACGCCCGCAAGTGGACCCTGAAGGGCAAGCAGACCAAGGCCACCCTGGACAAGCTGACCGCCA
CCCAGACCGTGGCCCTGGTGGCGATCGACCTGGGCCAGACCAACCCGATCTCGGCGGGCATCTCGCGCGT
CACCCAGGAGAACGGCGCCCTGCAGTGCGAGCCGCTGGACCGCTTCACCCTGCCGGACGACCTGCTGAAG
GACATCTCCGCCTACCGCATCGCCTGGGACCGCAACGAGGAAGAGCTGCGCGCCCGCTCCGTCGAGGCGC
TGCCGGAGGCCCAGCAGGCCGAGGTCCGCGCCCTGGACGGCGTGTCGAAGGAGACGGCCCGCACCCAGCT
GTGCGCCGACTTCGGCCTGGACCCGAAGCGCCTGCCGTGGGACAAGATGTCGTCCAACACCACCTTCATC
TCCGAGGCCCTGCTGTCGAACTCCGTCTCGCGCGACCAGGTGTTCTTCACCCCGGCCCCGAAGAAGGGCG
CCAAGAAGAAGGCCCCGGTCGAGGTGATGCGCAAGGACCGCACCTGGGCCCGCGCCTACAAGCCGCGCCT
GTCCGTCGAGGCCCAGAAGCTGAAGAACGAGGCCCTGTGGGCCCTGAAGCGCACCTCGCCGGAGTACCTG
AAGCTGTCGCGCCGCAAGGAAGAGCTGTGCCGCCGCTCGATCAACTACGTCATCGAAAAGACCCGTCGCC
GCACCCAGTGCCAGATCGTCATCCCGGTGATCGAGGACCTGAACGTGCGCTTCTTCCACGGCTCGGGCAA
GCGCCTGCCGGGCTGGGACAACTTCTTCACCGCCAAGAAGGAGAACCGCTGGTTCATCCAGGGCCTGCAC
AAGGCGTTCTCGGACCTGCGCACCCACCGCTCGTTCTACGTGTTCGAGGTGCGCCCGGAGCGCACCTCGA
TCACCTGCCCGAAGTGCGGCCACTGCGAGGTGGGCAACCGCGACGGCGAGGCCTTCCAGTGCCTGTCCTG
CGGCAAGACCTGCAACGCGGACCTGGACGTGGCCACCCACAACCTGACCCAGGTGGCGCTGACCGGCAAG
ACCATGCCGAAGCGCGAGGAGCCGCGCGACGCCCAGGGCACCGCCCCGGCGCGCAAGACCAAGAAGGCGT
CCAAGTCGAAGGCCCCGCCCGCCGAGCGCGAGGACCAGACCCCGGCCCAGGAGCCCAGCCAGACCAGCTG
AGAATTCAGATCTACGCGTTC
[179 nt withheld, positions 5692-5870]
GCTGCTCCTTCGGTCGGACGTGCGTCTACGGGCACCTTACCGCAGCCGTCGGCTGTGCGACACGGACGGA
TCGGGCGAACTGGCCGATGCTGGGAGAAGCGCGCTGCTGTACGGCGCGCACCGGGTGCGGAGCCCCTCGG
CGAGCGGTGTGAAACTTCTGTGAATGGCCTGTTCGGTTGCTTTTTTTATACGGCTGCCAGATAAGGCTTG
CAGCATCTGGGCGGCTACCGCTATGATCGGGGCGTTCCTGCAATTCTTAGTGCGAGTATCTGAAAGGGGA
TACGCGTCGGAACGCTCAACGATTGCCCCTCACGAGGGGACAAGTCTTCTCAGCCGCTACAGGGCGCGTC
CCATTCGCCATTCAGGCTGCGCAACTGTTGGGAAGGGCGATCGGTGCGGGCCTCTTCGCTATTACGCCAG
CTGGCGAAAGGGGGATGTGCTGCAAGGCGATTAAGTTGGGTAACGCCAGGGTTTTCCCAGTCACGACGTT
GTAAAACGACGGCCAGTGAGCGCGCGTAATACGACTCACTATAGGGCGAATTGGGTACCGGGCCCCCCCT
CGAGGTCCTCCAGCTTTTGTTCCCTTTAGTGAGGGTTAATTGCGCGCTTGGCGTAATCATGGTCATAGCT
GTTTCCTGTGTGAAATTGTTATCCGCTCACAATTCCACACAACATACGAGCCGGAAGCATAAAGTGTAAA
GCCTGGGGTGCCTAATGAGTGAGCTAACTCACATTAATTGCGTTGCGCTCACTGCCCGCTTTCCACCGGT
GAAGACATACTCCATCTGGATTTGTTCAGAACGCTCGGTTGCCGCCGGGCGTTTTTTATCTAGAAGGTAA
TAAGAACTACACGACTGGATACTGACTTTTCACACTAGTCATAACTCCCCCAGTCCTGCACGCTGTCGTA
TTCTCCTGGCCACGACTTTACAACACCGCACAGCATGTTGTCAAAGCAGAGACCGTTCGAATGTGAACAA
AGCTTCATATGCATGCTAGCTCTAGAGGCCAGGAACCGTAAAAAGGCCGCGTTGCTGGCGTTTTTCCATA
GGCTCCGCCCCCCTGACGAGCATCACAAAAATCGACGCTCAAGTCAGAGGTGGCGAAACCCGACAGGACT
ATAAAGATACCAGGCGTTTCCCCCTGGAAGCTCCCTCGTGCGCTCTCCTGTTCCGACCCTGCCGCTTACC
GGATACCTGTCCGCCTTTCTCCCTTCGGGAAGCGTGGCGCTTTCTCATAGCTCACGCTGTAGGTATCTCA
GTTCGGTGTAGGTCGTTCGCTCCAAGCTGGGCTGTGTGCACGACCCCCCCGTTCAGCCCGACCGCTGCGC
CTTATCCGGTAACTATCGTCTTGAGTCCAACCCGGTAAGACACGACTTATCGCCACTGGCAGCAGCCACT
GGTAACAGGATTAGCAGAGCGAGGTATGTAGGCGGTGCTACAGAGTTCTTGAAGTGGTGGCCTAACTACG
GCTACACTAGAAGAACAGTATTTGGTATCTGCGCTCTGCTGAAGCCAGTTACCTTCGGAAAAAGAGTTGG
TAGCTCTTGATCCGGCAAACAAACCACCGCTGGTAGCGGTGGTTTTTTTGTTTGCAAGCAGCAGATTACG
CGCAGAAAAAAAGGATCTCAAGAAGATCCTTTGATCTTTTCTACGGGGTCTGACGCTCAGTGGAACGAAA
ACTCACGTTAAGGGATTTTGGTCATGAGATTATCAAAAAGGATCTTCACCTAGATCCTTTTGGTTCATGT
GCAGCTCCATCAGCAAAAGGGGATGATAAGTTTATCACCACCGACTATTTGCAACAGTGCCGTTGATCGT
GCTATGATCGACTGATGTCATCAGCGGTGGAGTGCAATGTCGTGCAATACGAATGGCGAAAAGCCGAGCT
CATCGGTCAGCTTCTCAACCTTGGGGTTACCCCCGGCGGTGTGCTGCTGGTCCACAGCTCCTTCCGTAGC
GTCCGGCCCCTCGAAGATGGGCCACTTGGACTGATCGAGGCCCTGCGTGCTGCGCTGGGTCCGGGAGGGA
CGCTCGTCATGCCCTCGTGGTCAGGTCTGGACGACGAGCCGTTCGATCCTGCCACGTCGCCCGTTACACC
GGACCTTGGAGTTGTCTCTGACACATTCTGGCGCCTGCCAAATGTAAAGCGCAGCGCCCATCCATTTGCC
TTTGCGGCAGCGGGGCCACAGGCAGAGCAGATCATCTCTGATCCATTGCCCCTGCCACCTCACTCGCCTG
CAAGCCCGGTCGCCCGTGTCCATGAACTCGATGGGCAGGTACTTCTCCTCGGCGTGGGACACGATGCCAA
CACGACGCTGCATCTTGCCGAGTTGATGGCAAAGGTTCCCTATGGGGTGCCGAGACACTGCACCATTCTT
CAGGATGGCAAGTTGGTACGCGTCGATTATCTCGAGAATGACCACTGCTGTGAGCGCTTTGCCTTGGCGG
ACAGGTGGCTCAAGGAGAAGAGCCTTCAGAAGGAAGGTCCAGTCGGTCATGCCTTTGCTCGGTTGATCCG
CTCCCGCGACATTGTGGCGACAGCCCTGGGTCAACTGGGCCGAGATCCGTTGATCTTCCTGCATCCGCCA
GAGGCGGGATGCGAAGAATGCGATGCCGCTCGCCAGTCGATTGGCTGAGCTCATGAGCGGAGAACGAGAT
GACGTTGGAGGGGCAAGGTCGCGCTGATTGCTGGGGCAACACGTGGAGCGGATCGGGGATTGTCTTTCTT
CAGCTCGCTGATGATATGCTGACGCTCAATGCCGTTTGGCCTCCGACTAACGAAAATCCCGCATTTGGAC
GGCTGATCCGATTGGCACGGCGGACGGCGAATGGCGGAGCAGACGCTCGTCCGGGGGCAATGAGATATGA
AAAAGCCTGAACTCACCGCGACGTATCGATGTCGAGGTTCCTCAGGGGAGCCACCCCAGAGAAGCCCTCG
GAGCTGAGCGGAGCTATTTCCAAAGCCATGCCAGCTAGAGACAGTGCACACCGCCAAGCATCTGCAAAAC
CCTCGCCTGGAGGGAAAGTGCAATGTACGTACGCTGGTTTCCCTCCAGAAAGGGATTCTGCGGCTTCTCA
ACTTTGGAAGAAGAGGCGGAACGAACTGCTGTTTCAGCCTACTCATGTGAGGAGGCTGGTCCTTTACCCT
GATGCCCGAGGGCATCAGGGTAAAGGACCAGCCTCGCCAACTAGGAGCGCTACCAAGGCGAACACAACCC
AGGACTTGGTAGAACCCTTCGCCGGAGAAGTTCAGACTCATCGGCATGAGCACCCCTCGCCGCGCACTCG
GCACCGGTCCGTCGACCACCACCAGGACGTCGTTGTCGACGTCGGCCCCGCGGCTCCTGCCCGCCGAACG
CGTCGTCGTCGACGGCCTAGTGCTCATCGACGAGCACCCGGAGCCAGGTGAAAAGCGC
Features (pLannotate 1.2.2; 19 found; start..end, strand, type, name):
    156..1598    -  CDS            pSG5 Rep: replication initiator protein from the Streptomyces ghanaensis plasmid pSG5; rep
   2765..2874    +  oriT           oriT: incP origin of transfer
   2907..3099    +  CDS            traJ (fragment): oriT-recognizing protein; traJ
   3096..3397    +  promoter       rpsL promoter: promoter for the Xylanimonas cellulosilytica ribosomal protein S12 gene
   4397..4415    +  CDS            HSF1 (fragment): C-terminal activation domain from the human heat shock transcription factor HSF1
   5692..5829    +  CDS            M13 gene VIII (fragment) (sequence withheld): pVIII; VIII; major coat protein
   5836..5870    +  terminator     fd terminator (fragment) (sequence withheld): central terminator from bacteriophage fd (Otsuka and Kunisawa, 1982)
   5871..6155    +  promoter       gapdh promoter: glyceraldehyde-3-phosphate dehydrogenase promoter from Eggerthella lenta
   6203..6219    -  rep_origin     f1 ori (fragment): f1 bacteriophage origin of replication; arrow indicates direction of (+) strand synthesis
   6224..6379    -  CDS            lacZα (fragment): LacZα fragment of β-galactosidase; lacZ fragment
   6387..6405    +  promoter       T7 promoter: promoter for bacteriophage T7 RNA polymerase
   6414..6437    -  misc_feature   MCS (fragment): pBluescript multiple cloning site
   6453..6471    -  promoter       T3 promoter: promoter for bacteriophage T3 RNA polymerase
   6516..6532    -  protein_bind   lac operator: The lac repressor binds to the lac operator to inhibit transcription in E. coli. This inhibition can be relieved by adding lactose or isopropyl-β-D-thiogalactopyranoside (IPTG). lac repressor encoded by lacI
   6540..6570    -  promoter       lac promoter: promoter for the E. coli lac operon
   6585..6606    -  protein_bind   CAP binding site: CAP binding activates transcription in the presence of cAMP. E. coli catabolite activator protein
   6665..6699    +  terminator     lambda t0 terminator: minimal transcription terminator from phage lambda (Scholtissek and Grosse, 1987)
   6913..7501    -  rep_origin     ori: high-copy-number ColE1/pMB1/pBR322/pUC origin of replication
   7705..8505    +  CDS            ApmR: aminoglycoside 3-N-acetyltransferase type IV ; aac(3)IV; confers resistance to apramycin (Paget and Davies, 1996)
