[The description below was written by a language model from this plasmid's Addgene catalogue record and pLannotate feature annotations shown in this document.]
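Description:
pCRISPomyces-AsCas12j-2 is an all-in-one CRISPR-Cas plasmid for one-step genome editing of Streptomyces, built on the pCRISPomyces-2 E. coli–Streptomyces shuttle backbone. It is propagated in E. coli through a high-copy ColE1/pUC-type origin and in Streptomyces through the pSG5 replicon, represented in the feature table by the pSG5 Rep initiator gene. The apramycin resistance gene aac(3)IV provides selection. An incP oriT, with an adjacent traJ fragment, allows the plasmid to be mobilised by conjugation from a suitable E. coli donor into Streptomyces.

The payload is a roughly 2.3 kb coding sequence for AsCas12j-2 (also called CasΦ-2 or Cas12j2), a compact Cas12-family nuclease, introduced by Gibson cloning. The record lists its source as Acidaminococcus sp. It is expressed from the rpsL(XC) promoter, derived from the Xylanimonas cellulosilytica ribosomal protein S12 gene. The nuclease gene itself is not annotated, but it presumably occupies the largely unannotated region between that promoter and the fd terminator; the short HSF1 and M13 gene VIII hits there are probably spurious matches. Downstream, a gapdh promoter from Eggerthella lenta is followed by a lacZα cassette with lac promoter and operator elements and a lambda t0 terminator. This arrangement resembles the guide RNA cloning cassette of the parent vector, in which a spacer replaces lacZα for blue/white screening, and the "BbsI" in the promoter field hints at such Golden Gate-type cloning. The record does not, however, describe the guide scaffold or any site for homology-directed repair templates.

The sequenced record is 9,288 nt, slightly larger than the 9,159 bp stated in the catalogue.
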