Addgene plasmid #191655: pCRISPomyces-AsCas12j-2
Purpose: All-in-one editing CRISPR-Cas construct for one-step genome editing of Streptomyces using AsCas12j-2
Depositing lab: Fong Tian Wong. Depositing organization: Institute of Molecular and Cell Biology, A*STAR Research Entities. Publication: Application of Cas12j for Streptomyces Editing. Tan LL, Heng E, Leong CY, Ng V, Yang LK, Seow DCS, Koduru L, Kanagasundaram Y, Ng SB, Peh G, Lim YH, Wong FT. Biomolecules. 2024 Apr 16;14(4):486. doi: 10.3390/biom14040486. PubMed 38672502.
Backbone
  Vector backbone: pCRISPomyces-2
  Backbone size w/o insert (bp): 6888
  Total vector size (bp): 9159
  Vector type: Bacterial Expression
Growth in bacteria
  Bacterial resistance: Apramycin, 25 μg/mL
  Growth temperature: 37°C
  Growth strain: DH5alpha
  Copy number: Unknown
Gene/Insert
  Gene/Insert name: AsCas12j-2 (alt names: CasΦ-2; Cas12j2)
  Species: Acidaminococcus sp.
  Insert size (bp): 2274
  Promoter: rpsL(XC)-BbsI
  Cloning method: Gibson Cloning
  Sequencing primers: 5′ ccgtgagctcgagtagacgacggagacgtaatgccc; 3′ ttttgcggggaacgcgtagatctgaattctcagctggtc
Terms and licenses: Academic/Nonprofit Terms; Industry Terms: Not Available to Industry
Depositor comments: Please visit https://doi.org/10.1101/2021.10.28.465406 for bioRxiv preprint.
How to cite: pCRISPomyces-AsCas12j-2 was a gift from Fong Tian Wong (Addgene plasmid # 191655 ; http://n2t.net/addgene:191655 ; RRID:Addgene_191655)
