>Addgene plasmid #191655 | pCRISPomyces-AsCas12j-2 | depositor partial sequence | sequence record 371484 | homolog flank insert (Hind3, SpeI) and bbsi sites for PS
TAGCATGCATATGAAGCTTTGTTCACATTCGAACGGTCTCTGCTTTGACAACATGCTGTGCGGTGTTGTA
AAGTCGTGGCCAGGAGAATACGACAGCGTGCAGGACTGGGGGAGTTATGACTAGTGTGAAAAGTCAGTAT
CCAGTCGTGTAGTTCTTATTACCTTCTAGATAAAAAACGCCCGGCGGCAACCGAGCGTTCTGAACAAATC
CAGATGGAGTATGTCTTCACCGGTGGAAAGCGGGCAGTGAGCGCAACGCAATTAATGTGAGTTAGCTCAC
TCATTAGGCACCCCAGGCTTTACACTTTATGCTTCCGGCTCGTATGTTGTGTGGAATTGTGAGCGGATAA
CAATTTCACACAGGAAACAGCTATGACCATGATTACGCCAAGCGCGCAATTAACCCTCACTAAAGGGAAC
AAAAGCTGGAGGACCTCGAGGGGGGGCCCGGTACCCAATTCGCCCTATAGTGAGTCGTATTACGCGCGCT
CACTGGCCGTCGTTTTACAACGTCGTGACTGGGAAAACCCTGGCGTTACCCAACTTAATCGCCTTGCAGC
ACATCCCCCTTTCGCCAGCTGGCGTAATAGCGAAGAGGCCCGCACCGATCGCCCTTCCCAACAGTTGCGC
AGCCTGAATGGCGAATGGGACGCGCCCTGTAGCGGCTGAGAAGACTTGTCCCCTCGTGAGGGGCAATCGT
TGAGCGTTCCGACGCGTATCCCCTTTCAGATACTCGCACTAAGAATTGCAGGAACGCCCCGATCATAGCG
GTAGCCGCCCAGATGCTGCAAGCCTTATCTGGCAGCCGTATAAAAAAAGCAACCGAACAGGCCATTCACA
GAAGTTTCACACCGCTCGCCGAGGGGCTCCGCACCCGGTGCGCGCCGTACAGCAGCGCGCTTCTCCCAGC
ATCGGCCAGTTCGCCCGATCCGTCCGTGTCGCACAGCCGACGGCTGCGGTAAGGTGCCCGTAGACGCACG
TCCGACCGAAGGAGCAGC
