>Addgene plasmid #191655 | pCRISPomyces-AsCas12j-2 | depositor partial sequence | sequence record 371485 | P6-Cas12j-2
GCCCTGCAGGCGGAAGTCAGGTAGACACGACTTCCGCTAGTCCTTGCAAGGTCTGCTGACGTGAGGCGGG
GCGGTCGTTTTTGACCGCCCTGCCTTCGTCATGTAGGCTCGCTCGCTGTGCCTGGCGTGTCATCAGACGC
CCAGGTCCCGGTGCCGTGAGGCCCGGGCCATCGAGCCGGTGGTACGTGGCTGCGGTCCCCTTGTGAGGGC
TGCGCGCCGTGTGCTGTCCGGCGCGCACAGCCTTGAATCCACCCGCGGGGGCCGGCCGGTCTCCGTGAGC
TCGAGTAGACGACGGAGACGTAATGCCCAAGCCCGCGGTGGAGAGCGAGTTCAGCAAGGTCCTCAAGAAG
CACTTCCCCGGCGAGCGGTTCCGGTCGTCCTACATGAAGCGTGGCGGCAAGATCCTGGCGGCCCAGGGCG
AGGAAGCCGTGGTGGCGTACCTGCAGGGCAAGTCGGAGGAAGAGCCGCCGAACTTCCAGCCGCCGGCCAA
GTGCCACGTGGTGACCAAGTCCCGCGACTTCGCGGAGTGGCCGATCATGAAGGCCTCCGAGGCGATCCAG
CGCTACATCTACGCCCTGTCCACCACCGAGCGCGCGGCCTGCAAGCCGGGCAAGTCGTCCGAGTCCCACG
CGGCCTGGTTCGCGGCCACCGGCGTCTCCAACCACGGCTACTCGCACGTGCAGGGCCTGAACCTGATCTT
CGACCACACCCTGGGCCGCTACGACGGCGTCCTGAAGAAGGTGCAGCTGCGCAACGAGAAGGCCCGCGCC
CGCCTGGAGTCCATCAACGCCTCGCGCGCCGACGAGGGCCTGCCGGAGATCAAGGCCGAGGAAGAGGAAG
TCGCGACCAACGAGACGGGCCACCTGCTGCAGCCGCCGGGCATCAACCCGTCCTTCTACGTGTACCAGAC
CATCTCGCCGCAGGCCTACCGCCCGCGCGACGAGATCGTGCTGCCGCCGGAGTACGCGGGCTACGTGCGC
GACCCGAACGCCCCGATCCCGCTGGGCGTCGTGCGCAACCGCTGCGACATCCAGAAGGGCTGCCCGGGCT
ACATCCCGGAGTGGCAGCGCGAGGCGGGCACCGCCATCTCCCCCAAGACCGGCAAGGCCGTCACCGTGCC
GGGCCTGTCGCCGAAGAAGAACAAGCGCATGCGCCGCTACTGGCGCTCCGAGAAGGAGAAGGCCCAGGAC
GCCCTGCTGGTCACCGTGCGCATCGGCACCGACTGGGTGGTGATCGACGTGCGCGGCCTGCTGCGCAACG
CCCGCTGGCGCACCATCGCGCCGAAGGACATCTCGCTGAACGCCCTGCTGGACCTGTTCACCGGCGACCC
GGTCATCGACGTGCGTCGCAACATCGTGACCTTCACCTACACCCTGGACGCCTGCGGCACCTACGCCCGC
AAGTGGACCCTGAAGGGCAAGCAGACCAAGGCCACCCTGGACAAGCTGACCGCCACCCAGACCGTGGCCC
TGGTGGCGATCGACCTGGGCCAGACCAACCCGATCTCGGCGGGCATCTCGCGCGTCACCCAGGAGAACGG
CGCCCTGCAGTGCGAGCCGCTGGACCGCTTCACCCTGCCGGACGACCTGCTGAAGGACATCTCCGCCTAC
CGCATCGCCTGGGACCGCAACGAGGAAGAGCTGCGCGCCCGCTCCGTCGAGGCGCTGCCGGAGGCCCAGC
AGGCCGAGGTCCGCGCCCTGGACGGCGTGTCGAAGGAGACGGCCCGCACCCAGCTGTGCGCCGACTTCGG
CCTGGACCCGAAGCGCCTGCCGTGGGACAAGATGTCGTCCAACACCACCTTCATCTCCGAGGCCCTGCTG
TCGAACTCCGTCTCGCGCGACCAGGTGTTCTTCACCCCGGCCCCGAAGAAGGGCGCCAAGAAGAAGGCCC
CGGTCGAGGTGATGCGCAAGGACCGCACCTGGGCCCGCGCCTACAAGCCGCGCCTGTCCGTCGAGGCCCA
GAAGCTGAAGAACGAGGCCCTGTGGGCCCTGAAGCGCACCTCGCCGGAGTACCTGAAGCTGTCGCGCCGC
AAGGAAGAGCTGTGCCGCCGCTCGATCAACTACGTCATCGAAAAGACCCGTCGCCGCACCCAGTGCCAGA
TCGTCATCCCGGTGATCGAGGACCTGAACGTGCGCTTCTTCCACGGCTCGGGCAAGCGCCTGCCGGGCTG
GGACAACTTCTTCACCGCCAAGAAGGAGAACCGCTGGTTCATCCAGGGCCTGCACAAGGCGTTCTCGGAC
CTGCGCACCCACCGCTCGTTCTACGTGTTCGAGGTGCGCCCGGAGCGCACCTCGATCACCTGCCCGAAGT
GCGGCCACTGCGAGGTGGGCAACCGCGACGGCGAGGCCTTCCAGTGCCTGTCCTGCGGCAAGACCTGCAA
CGCGGACCTGGACGTGGCCACCCACAACCTGACCCAGGTGGCGCTGACCGGCAAGACCATGCCGAAGCGC
GAGGAGCCGCGCGACGCCCAGGGCACCGCCCCGGCGCGCAAGACCAAGAAGGCGTCCAAGTCGAAGGCCC
CGCCCGCCGAGCGCGAGGACCAGACCCCGGCCCAGGAGC
